>Addgene plasmid #84780 | pEX-A-U6-MaSgRNA_PuroR | depositor full sequence | sequence record 162536 | pEX-A-U6-MaSgRNA_PuroR sequence 5334 bps
TGTACAAAAAAGCAGGCTTTAAAGGAACCAATTCAGTCGACTGGATCCGGTACCAAGGTCGGGCAGGAAG
AGGGCCTATTTCCCATGATTCCTTCATATTTGCATATACGATACAAGGCTGTTAGAGAGATAATTAGAAT
TAATTTGACTGTAAACACAAAGATATTAGTACAAAATACGTGACGTAGAAAGTAATAATTTCTTGGGTAG
TTTGCAGTTTTAAAATTATGTTTTAAAATGGACTATCATATGCTTACCGTAACTTGAAAGTATTTCGATT
TCTTGGCTTTATATATCTTGTGGAAAGGACGAAACACCGGGCAAGAAAACTGAAAATCAGTTTTAGAGCT
AGAAATAGCAAGTTAAAATAAGGCTAGTCCGTTATCAACTTGAAAAAGTGGCACCGAGTCGGTGCTTTTT
TTCTAGACCCAGCTTTCTTGTACAAAGTTGGCATTAACCTGCGGCCGCAAGCTTGGATCCGAATTCCTGT
GTGAAATTGTTATCCGCTCACAATTCCACACAACATACGAGCCGGAAGCATAAAGTGTAAAGCCTGGGGT
GCCTAATGAGTGAGCTAACTCACATTAATTGCGTTGCGCTCACTGCCCGCTTTCCAGTCGGGAAACCTGT
CGTGCCAGCTGCATTAATGAATCGGCCAACGCGCGGGGAGAGGCGGTTTGCGTATTGGGCGCTCTTCCGC
TTCCTCGCTCACTGACTCGCTGCGCTCGGTCGTTCGGCTGCGGCGAGCGGTATCAGCTCACTCAAAGGCG
GTAATACGGTTATCCACAGAATCAGGGGATAACGCAGGAAAGAACATGTGAGCAAAAGGCCAGCAAAAGG
CCAGGAACCGTAAAAAGGCCGCGTTGCTGGCGTTTTTCCATAGGCTCCGCCCCCCTGACGAGCATCACAA
AAATCGACGCTCAAGTCAGAGGTGGCGAAACCCGACAGGACTATAAAGATACCAGGCGTTTCCCCCTGGA
AGCTCCCTCGTGCGCTCTCCTGTTCCGACCCTGCCGCTTACCGGATACCTGTCCGCCTTTCTCCCTTCGG
GAAGCGTGGCGCTTTCTCATAGCTCACGCTGTAGGTATCTCAGTTCGGTGTAGGTCGTTCGCTCCAAGCT
GGGCTGTGTGCACGAACCCCCCGTTCAGCCCGACCGCTGCGCCTTATCCGGTAACTATCGTCTTGAGTCC
AACCCGGTAAGACACGACTTATCGCCACTGGCAGCAGCCACTGGTAACAGGATTAGCAGAGCGAGGTATG
TAGGCGGTGCTACAGAGTTCTTGAAGTGGTGGCCTAACTACGGCTACACTAGAAGGACAGTATTTGGTAT
CTGCGCTCTGCTGAAGCCAGTTACCTTCGGAAAAAGAGTTGGTAGCTCTTGATCCGGCAAACAAACCACC
GCTGGTAGCGGTGGTTTTTTTGTTTGCAAGCAGCAGATTACGCGCAGAAAAAAAGGATCTCAAGAAGATC
CTTTGATCTTTTCTACGGGGTCTGACGCTCAGTGGAACGAAAACTCACGTTAAGGGATTTTGGTCATGAG
ATTATCAAAAAGGATCTTCACCTAGATCCTTTTAAATTAAAAATGAAGTTTTAAATCAATCTAAAGTATA
TATGAGTAAACTTGGTCTGACAGTTACCAATGCTTAATCAGTGAGGCACCTATCTCAGCGATCTGTCTAT
TTCGTTCATCCATAGTTGCCTGACTCCCCGTCGTGTAGATAACTACGATACGGGAGGGCTTACCATCTGG
CCCCAGTGCTGCAATGATACCGCGAGACCCACGCTCACCGGCTCCAGATTTATCAGCAATAAACCAGCCA
GCCGGAAGGGCCGAGCGCAGAAGTGGTCCTGCAACTTTATCCGCCTCCATCCAGTCTATTAATTGTTGCC
GGGAAGCTAGAGTAAGTAGTTCGCCAGTTAATAGTTTGCGCAACGTTGTTGCCATTGCTACAGGCATCGT
GGTGTCACGCTCGTCGTTTGGTATGGCTTCATTCAGCTCCGGTTCCCAACGATCAAGGCGAGTTACATGA
TCCCCCATGTTGTGCAAAAAAGCGGTTAGCTCCTTCGGTCCTCCGATCGTTGTCAGAAGTAAGTTGGCCG
CAGTGTTATCACTCATGGTTATGGCAGCACTGCATAATTCTCTTACTGTCATGCCATCCGTAAGATGCTT
TTCTGTGACTGGTGAGTACTCAACCAAGTCATTCTGAGAATAGTGTATGCGGCGACCGAGTTGCTCTTGC
CCGGCGTCAATACGGGATAATACCGCGCCACATAGCAGAACTTTAAAAGTGCTCATCATTGGAAAACGTT
CTTCGGGGCGAAAACTCTCAAGGATCTTACCGCTGTTGAGATCCAGTTCGATGTAACCCACTCGTGCACC
CAACTGATCTTCAGCATCTTTTACTTTCACCAGCGTTTCTGGGTGAGCAAAAACAGGAAGGCAAAATGCC
GCAAAAAAGGGAATAAGGGCGACACGGAAATGTTGAATACTCATACTCTTCCTTTTTCAATATTATTGAA
GCATTTATCAGGGTTATTGTCTCATGAGCGGATACATATTTGAATGTATTTAGAAAAATAAACAAATAGG
GGTTCCGCGCACATTTCCCCGAAAAGTGCCACCTGACGTCTAAGAAACCATTATTATCATGACATTAACC
TATAAAAATAGGCGTATCACGAGGCCCTTTCGTCTCGCGCGTTTCGGTGATGACGGTGAAAACCTCTGAC
ACATGCAGCTCCCGGAGACGGTCACAGCTTGTCTGTAAGCGGATGCCGGGAGCAGACAAGCCCGTCAGGG
CGCGTCAGCGGGTGTTGGCGGGTGTCGGGGCTGGCTTAACTATGCGGCATCAGAGCAGATTGTACTGAGA
GTGCACCATATGGGTACCGAGCTTACCGGGTAGGGGAGGCGCTTTTCCCAAGGCAGTCTGGAGCATGCGC
TTTAGCAGCCCCGCTGGGCACTTGGCGCTACACAAGTGGCCTCTGGCCTCGCACACATTCCACATCCACC
GGTAGGCGCCAACCGGCTCCGTTCTTTGGTGGCCCCTTCGCGCCACCTTCTACTCCTCCCCTAGTCAGGA
AGTTCCCCCCCGCCCCGCAGCTCGCGTCGTGCAGGACGTGACAAATGGAAGTAGCACGTCTCACTAGTCT
CGTGCAGATGGACAGCACCGCTGAGCAATGGAAGCGGGTAGGCCTTTGGGGCAGCGGCCAATAGCAGCTT
TGCTCCTTCGCTTTCTGGGCTCAGAGGCTGGGAAGGGGTGGGTCCGGGGGCGGGCTCAGGGGCGGGCTCA
GGGGCGGGGCGGGCGCCCGAAGGTCCTCCGGAGGCCCGGCATTCTGCACGCTTCAAAAGCGCACGTCTGC
CGCGCTGTTCTCCTCTTCCTCATCTCCGGGCCTTTCGACCGATCATCAAGCTTGATCCTCATGACCGAGT
ACAAGCCCACGGTGCGCCTCGCCACCCGCGACGACGTCCCCAGGGCCGTACGCACCCTCGCCGCCGCGTT
CGCCGACTACCCCGCCACGCGCCACACCGTCGATCCGGACCGCCACATCGAGCGGGTCACCGAGCTGCAA
GAACTCTTCCTCACGCGCGTCGGGCTCGACATCGGCAAGGTGTGGGTCGCGGACGACGGCGCCGCGGTGG
CGGTCTGGACCACGCCGGAGAGCGTCGAAGCGGGGGCGGTGTTCGCCGAGATCGGCCCGCGCATGGCCGA
GTTGAGCGGTTCCCGGCTGGCCGCGCAGCAACAGATGGAAGGCCTCCTGGCGCCGCACCGGCCCAAGGAG
CCCGCGTGGTTCCTGGCCACCGTCGGCGTCTCGCCCGACCACCAGGGCAAGGGTCTGGGCAGCGCCGTCG
TGCTCCCCGGAGTGGAGGCGGCCGAGCGCGCCGGGGTGCCCGCCTTCCTGGAGACCTCCGCGCCCCGCAA
CCTCCCCTTCTACGAGCGGCTCGGCTTCACCGTCACCGCCGACGTCGAGGTGCCCGAAGGACCGCGCACC
TGGTGCATGACCCGCAAGCCCGGTGCCGGATCCATGCCCACGCTACTGCGGGTTTATATAGACGGTCCCC
ACGGGATGGGGAAAACCACCACCACGCAACTGCTGGTGGCCCTGGGTTCGCGCGACGATATCGTCTACGT
ACCCGAGCCGATGACTTACTGGCGGGTGCTGGGGGCTTCCGAGACAATCGCGAACATCTACACCACACAA
CACCGCCTCGACCAGGGTGAGATATCGGCCGGGGACGCGGCGGTGGTAATGACAAGCGCCCAGATAACAA
TGGGCATGCCTTATGCCGTGACCGACGCCGTTCTGGCTCCTCATATCGGGGGGGAGGCTGGGAGCTCACA
TGCCCCGCCCCCGGCCCTCACCCTCATCTTCGACCGCCATCCCATCGCCGCCCTCCTGTGCTACCCGGCC
GCGCGGTACCTTATGGGCAGCATGACCCCCCAGGCCGTGCTGGCGTTCGTGGCCCTCATCCCGCCGACCT
TGCCCGGCACCAACATCGTGCTTGGGGCCCTTCCGGAGGACAGACACATCGACCGCCTGGCCAAACGCCA
GCGCCCCGGCGAGCGGCTGGACCTGGCTATGCTGGCTGCGATTCGCCGCGTTTACGGGCTACTTGCCAAT
ACGGTGCGGTATCTGCAGTGCGGCGGGTCGTGGCGGGAGGACTGGGGACAGCTTTCGGGGACGGCCGTGC
CGCCCCAGGGTGCCGAGCCCCAGAGCAACGCGGGCCCACGACCCCATATCGGGGACACGTTATTTACCCT
GTTTCGGGCCCCCGAGTTGCTGGCCCCCAACGGCGACCTGTATAACGTGTTTGCCTGGGCCTTGGACGTC
TTGGCCAAACGCCTCCGTTCCATGCACGTCTTTATCCTGGATTACGACCAATCGCCCGCCGGCTGCCGGG
ACGCCCTGCTGCAACTTACCTCCGGGATGGTCCAGACCCACGTCACCACCCCCGGCTCCATACCGACGAT
ATGCGACCTGGCGCGCACGTTTGCCCGGGAGATGGGGGAGGCTAACTGAGCTCTAGAGCGGCCAGTGTCG
CGGTATCGATGATCTAGAGCTCGCTGATCAGCCTCGACTGTGCCTTCTAGTTGCCAGCCATCTGTTGTTT
GCCCCTCCCCCGTGCCTTCCTTGACCCTGGAAGGTGCCACTCCCACTGTCCTTTCCTAATAAAATGAGGA
AATTGCATCGCATTGTCTGAGTAGGTGTCATTCTATTCTGGGGGGTGGGGTGGGGCAGGACAGCAAGGGG
GAGGATTGGGAAGACAATAGCAGGCATGCTGGGGATGCGGTGGGCTCTATGGCTTCTGAGGCGGAACAGC
TCGCGGCCGCAAGC
Features (pLannotate 1.2.2; 17 found; start..end, strand, type, name):
      1..18      +  protein_bind   attB1 (fragment): mutant version of attB; recombination site for the Gateway® BP reaction BP Clonase™
     70..310     +  promoter       U6 promoter: RNA polymerase III promoter for human U6 snRNA
    340..415     +  misc_RNA       gRNA scaffold: guide RNA scaffold for the Streptococcus pyogenes CRISPR/Cas9 system
    427..448     -  protein_bind   attB2 (fragment): mutant version of attB; recombination site for the Gateway® BP reaction BP Clonase™
    497..513     -  protein_bind   lac operator: The lac repressor binds to the lac operator to inhibit transcription in E. coli. This inhibition can be relieved by adding lactose or isopropyl-β-D-thiogalactopyranoside (IPTG). lac repressor encoded by lacI
    521..551     -  promoter       lac promoter: promoter for the E. coli lac operon
    566..587     -  protein_bind   CAP binding site: CAP binding activates transcription in the presence of cAMP. E. coli catabolite activator protein
    600..692     -  CDS            lacI (fragment): lac repressor; lacI; The lac repressor binds to the lac operator to inhibit transcription in E. coli. This inhibition can be relieved by adding lactose or isopropyl-β-D-thiogalactopyranoside (IPTG).
    875..1463    -  rep_origin     ori: high-copy-number ColE1/pMB1/pBR322/pUC origin of replication
   1634..2494    -  CDS            AmpR: β-lactamase; bla; confers resistance to ampicillin, carbenicillin, and related antibiotics
   2495..2599    -  promoter       AmpR promoter: bla
   2694..2729    +  CDS            rop (fragment): Rop protein, which maintains plasmids at low copy number; rop
   2831..2882    +  misc_feature   bom (fragment): basis of mobility region from pBR322
   2898..3397    +  promoter       PGK promoter: mouse phosphoglycerate kinase 1 promoter
   3421..4017    +  CDS            PuroR (fragment): puromycin N-acetyltransferase; pac from Streptomyces; confers resistance to puromycin
   4024..5019    +  CDS            ΔTK: truncated herpes simplex virus thymidine kinase (Salomon et al., 1995) confers sensitivity to nucleoside analogs such as acyclovir or ganciclovir
   5078..5302    +  polyA_signal   bGH poly(A) signal: bovine growth hormone polyadenylation signal
