[The description below was written by a language model from this plasmid's Addgene catalogue record and pLannotate feature annotations shown in this document.]
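Description:
pEX-A-U6-MaSgRNA_PuroR is a 5.3 kb plasmid built on the pEX-A cloning backbone that expresses a single guide RNA directed against major satellite repeats in mammalian cells. It is catalogued as a mammalian expression, bacterial expression and CRISPR vector. In E. coli it is maintained at high copy through a ColE1/pUC-type origin and selected with ampicillin via the β-lactamase gene and its native promoter. The annotation also picks up backbone remnants with no evident role in the payload: a lac promoter/operator with CAP binding site, and short fragments of lacI, rop and the pBR322 bom region.

The guide cassette consists of the human U6 RNA polymerase III promoter followed by a 20-nt targeting spacer, which accounts for the difference between the recorded backbone and total sizes, and the Streptococcus pyogenes Cas9 gRNA scaffold. This unit is flanked by partial attB1 and attB2 Gateway sites, probably left over from how the cassette was originally assembled. The plasmid encodes no Cas9, so a Cas9 or dCas9 protein must be supplied separately.

A second, independent unit provides selection in mammalian cells. The mouse PGK promoter drives a puromycin N-acetyltransferase coding sequence followed almost immediately by a truncated herpes simplex virus thymidine kinase (ΔTK), ending in a bGH polyadenylation signal. This arrangement is consistent with a Puro-ΔTK fusion, which would allow positive selection with puromycin and potentially negative selection with nucleoside analogues such as ganciclovir. However, the catalogue lists only puromycin as the marker.

The associated publication concerns determining local chromatin composition with the CasID approach, which suggests the guide is used to recruit a Cas9-based protein to major satellite repeats.
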