Addgene plasmid #84780: pEX-A-U6-MaSgRNA_PuroR
Purpose: Expresses major satellite-specific sgRNA.
Depositing lab: Heinrich Leonhardt. Depositing organization: Ludwig-Maximilians-Universitaet Muenchen (LMU). Publication: Determination of Local Chromatin Composition by CasID. Schmidtmann E, Anton T, Rombaut P, Herzog F, Leonhardt H. Nucleus. 2016 Sep 27:0. 10.1080/19491034.2016.1239000 PubMed 27676121.
Backbone
  Vector backbone: pEX-A
  Backbone size w/o insert (bp): 5314
  Total vector size (bp): 5334
  Vector type: Mammalian Expression, Bacterial Expression, CRISPR
  Selectable markers: Puromycin
Growth in bacteria
  Bacterial resistance: Ampicillin, 100 μg/mL
  Growth temperature: 37°C
  Growth strain: DH5alpha
  Copy number: High Copy
Gene/Insert
  Gene/Insert name: major satellite-specific sgRNA
  gRNA/shRNA sequence: GGCAAGAAAACTGAAAATCA
  Promoter: U6
  Cloning method: Ligation Independent Cloning
  Sequencing primers: 5′ 5´- GAG GGC CTA TTT CCC ATG ATT C-3´
Terms and licenses: Academic/Nonprofit Terms; Industry Terms: Not Available to Industry
How to cite: pEX-A-U6-MaSgRNA_PuroR was a gift from Heinrich Leonhardt (Addgene plasmid # 84780 ; http://n2t.net/addgene:84780 ; RRID:Addgene_84780)
