>Addgene plasmid #84780 | pEX-A-U6-MaSgRNA_PuroR | addgene partial sequence | sequence record 166556 | pBR322ori-F 5'-GGGAAACGCCTGGTATCTTT-3'
GCCACCTCTGACTTGAGCGTCGATTTTTGTGATGCTCGTCAGGGGGGCGGAGCCTATGGAAAAACGCCAG
CAACGCGGCCTTTTTACGGTTCCTGGCCTTTTGCTGGCCTTTTGCTCACATGTTCTTTCCTGCGTTATCC
CCTGATTCTGTGGATAACCGTATTACCGCCTTTGAGTGAGCTGATACCGCTCGCCGCAGCCGAACGACCG
AGCGCAGCGAGTCAGTGAGCGAGGAAGCGGAAGAGCGCCCAATACGCAAACCGCCTCTCCCCGCGCGTTG
GCCGATTCATTAATGCAGCTGGCACGACAGGTTTCCCGACTGGAAAGCGGGCAGTGAGCGCAACGCAATT
AATGTGAGTTAGCTCACTCATTAGGCACCCCAGGCTTTACACTTTATGCTTCCGGCTCGTATGTTGTGTG
GAATTGTGAGCGGATAACAATTTCACACAGGAATTCGGATCCAAGCTTGCGGCCGCAGGTTAATGCCAAC
TTTGTACAAGAAAGCTGGGTCTAGAAAAAAAGCACCGACTCGGTGCCACTTTTTCAAGTTGATAACGGAC
TAGCCTTATTTTAACTTGCTATTTCTAGCTCTAAAACTGATTTTCAGTTTTCTTGCCCGGTGTTTCGTCC
TTTCCACAAGATATATAAAGCCAAGAAATCGAAATACTTTCAAGTTACGGTAAGCA
