>Addgene plasmid #84780 | pEX-A-U6-MaSgRNA_PuroR | addgene partial sequence | sequence record 166558 | Puro-F2 5'-ctcggcttcaccgtcacc-3'
CCGAAGGACCGCGCACCTGGTGCATGACCCGCAAGCCCGGTGCCGGATCCATGCCCACGCTACTGCGGGT
TTATATAGACGGTCCCCACGGGATGGGGAAAACCACCACCACGCAACTGCTGGTGGCCCTGGGTTCGCGC
GACGATATCGTCTACGTACCCGAGCCGATGACTTACTGGCGGGTGCTGGGGGCTTCCGAGACAATCGCGA
ACATCTACACCACACAACACCGCCTCGACCAGGGTGAGATATCGGCCGGGGACGCGGCGGTGGTAATGAC
AAGCGCCCAGATAACAATGGGCATGCCTTATGCCGTGACCGACGCCGTTCTGGCTCCTCATATCGGGGGG
GAGGCTGGGAGCTCACATGCCCCGCCCCCGGCCCTCACCCTCATCTTCGACCGCCATCCCATCGCCGCCC
TCCTGTGCTACCCGGCCGCGCGGTACCTTATGGGCAGCATGACCCCCCAGGCCGTGCTGGCGTTCGTGGC
CCTCATCCCGCCGACCTTGCCCGGCACCAACATCGTGCTTGGGGCCCTTCCGGAGGACAGACACATCGAC
CGCCTGGCCAAACGCCAGCGCCCCGGCGAGCGGCTGGACCTGGCTATGCTGGCTGCGATTCGCCGCGTTT
ACGGGCTACTTGCCAATACGGTGCGGTATCTGCAGTGCGGCGGGTCGTGGCGGGAGGACTGGGGACAGCT
TTCGGGGACGGCCGTGCCGCCCCAGGGTGCCGAGCCCCAGAGCAACGCGGGCCCACGACCCCATATCGGG
GACACGTTATTTACCCTGTTTCGGGCCCCCGAGTTGCTGGCCCCCAACGGCGACCTGTATAACGTGTTTG
CCTGGGCCTTGGACGTCTTGGCCAAACGCCTCCGTTCCATGCACGTCTTTATCCTGGATTACGACCAATC
GCCCGCCGGCTGCCGGGACGCCCTG
